Addgene plasmid #152443: pGBW-m4134321
Purpose: Mammalian expression plasmid for SARS-CoV-2 ORF3a protein
Depositing lab: Ginkgo Bioworks & Benjie Chen. Depositing organization: Ginkgo Bioworks.
Backbone
  Vector backbone: pTwist_CMV_6
  Backbone size w/o insert (bp): 4180
  Vector type: Mammalian Expression
Growth in bacteria
  Bacterial resistance: Ampicillin, 100 μg/mL
  Growth temperature: 37°C
  Growth strain: DH5alpha
  Copy number: High Copy
Gene/Insert
  Gene/Insert name: SARS-CoV-2 ORF3a protein
  Species: Severe acute respiratory syndrome coronavirus 2
  Insert size (bp): 821
  Mutation: wt
  Entrez Gene: ORF3a (a.k.a. GU280_gp03)
  Promoter: CMV
  Tag / fusion protein: Cleavable TEV;TRX (C terminal on backbone)
  Cloning method: Unknown
Resource information
  A portion of this plasmid was derived from a plasmid made by: GinkgoBioworks
Depositor comments: NCBI reference sequence: YP_009724391.1
How to cite: pGBW-m4134321 was a gift from Ginkgo Bioworks & Benjie Chen (Addgene plasmid # 152443 ; http://n2t.net/addgene:152443 ; RRID:Addgene_152443)
