[The description below was written by a language model from this plasmid's Addgene catalogue record and pLannotate feature annotations shown in this document.]
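Description:
pGBW-m4134321 is a mammalian expression plasmid carrying the wild-type SARS-CoV-2 ORF3a coding sequence in the pTwist_CMV_6 backbone. It is propagated in E. coli as a high-copy plasmid through a ColE1/pUC-type origin and selected with ampicillin via the AmpR β-lactamase gene. The depositor's full sequence is 5,424 nt, somewhat larger than the sum of the catalogued backbone (4,180 bp) and insert (821 bp) sizes. No mammalian selection marker is annotated, which suggests use by transient transfection.

Expression is driven by human cytomegalovirus immediate-early elements: a CMV enhancer followed by promoter sequence that the annotation detects only as a short fragment and a truncated CMVd2-type promoter, while the catalogue lists the promoter simply as CMV. The ORF3a reading frame sits immediately downstream and continues into a C-terminal E. coli thioredoxin (trxA) fusion partner. The catalogue describes this tag as TEV-cleavable, although the protease site itself is not separately annotated. A 6xHis affinity tag, not mentioned in the catalogue fields, follows thioredoxin, and an SV40 polyadenylation signal is annotated downstream, on the minus strand. The cassette and the bacterial portion are bracketed by insulating elements: a synthetic poly(A) signal upstream of the enhancer, T7 and rrnG transcription terminators, and 5' and 3' β-globin insulator sequences, which together limit read-through and interference between units.

ORF3a is a viral accessory protein annotated as a viroporin of endosomes and lysosomes, implicated in virion egress and in blocking autophagosome–lysosome fusion. The construct suits expressing tagged ORF3a in mammalian cells for localisation, interaction or functional studies, with His-based capture and removal of the fusion tags.
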