Features (pLannotate 1.2.2; 18 found; start..end, strand, type, name):
      5..829     +  CDS            AP3A_SARS2: Experimental evidence at protein level: Swiss-Prot protein existence level 1. Plays a role in virus egress via lysosomal trafficking (PubMed:33157038, PubMed:33422265). Forms homotetrameric ion channels (viroporin) localized at endosomes and lysosomes, that may induce deacidification of lysosomes thereby allowing safe virion egress through lysosomal trafficking (By similarity) (PubMed:33157038, PubMed:33422265). Also blocks formation of autolysosomes through binding and sequestering host TMUB1/HOPS on late endosomes. This prevents fusion of autophagosomes with lysosomes, disrupting autophagy a
    851..1177    +  CDS            trxA: THIO_ECO57 - Experimental evidence at protein level: Swiss-Prot protein existence level 1. Participates in various redox reactions through the reversible oxidation of its active center dithiol to a disulfide and catalyzes dithiol-disulfide exchange reactions. From Escherichia coli O157:H7.
   1199..1216    +  CDS            6xHis: 6xHis affinity tag
   1293..1414    -  polyA_signal   SV40 poly(A) signal: SV40 polyadenylation signal
   1437..1506    -  CDS            large T antigen (fragment): large T antigen from SV40 (simian virus 40)
   1529..1575    +  terminator     T7 terminator: transcription terminator for bacteriophage T7 RNA polymerase
   1605..1741    +  terminator     rrnG terminator: transcription terminator from the E. coli ribosomal RNA rrnG operon (Albrechtsen et al., 1991)
   1786..1857    +  misc_feature   3' β-globin insulator: insulator downstream of the human β-globin locus (Farrell et al., 2002)
   2083..2671    -  rep_origin     ori: high-copy-number ColE1/pMB1/pBR322/pUC origin of replication
   2843..2907    -  CDS            bla(M) (fragment): β-lactamase lacking the signal sequence; bla(M); allows cytosolic expression of β-lactamase
   3417..4277    +  CDS            AmpR: β-lactamase; bla; confers resistance to ampicillin, carbenicillin, and related antibiotics
   4290..4426    +  terminator     rrnG terminator: transcription terminator from the E. coli ribosomal RNA rrnG operon (Albrechtsen et al., 1991)
   4578..4649    +  misc_feature   5' β-globin insulator: insulator upstream of the human β-globin locus (Farrell et al., 2002)
   4654..4700    -  terminator     T7 terminator: transcription terminator for bacteriophage T7 RNA polymerase
   4718..4766    -  polyA_signal   poly(A) signal: synthetic polyadenylation signal
   4847..5150    +  enhancer       CMV enhancer: human cytomegalovirus immediate early enhancer
   5223..5240    -  promoter       CMV promoter (fragment): human cytomegalovirus (CMV) immediate early promoter
   5303..5354    +  promoter       CMVd2 promoter: truncated human cytomegalovirus (CMV) immediate early promoter that yields moderately reduced expression relative to the full-length promoter
>Addgene plasmid #152443 | pGBW-m4134321 | depositor full sequence | sequence record 295455 | Full Sequence
CACCATGGATCTGTTTATGCGTATATTCACCATCGGCACGGTTACATTGAAGCAAGGGGAAATTAAAGAC
GCAACTCCCAGTGACTTCGTACGGGCGACCGCTACAATTCCGATCCAGGCCAGCCTCCCTTTTGGATGGC
TTATCGTCGGCGTGGCCCTACTGGCTGTGTTTCAGTCGGCATCAAAGATAATCACTCTGAAAAAGCGATG
GCAGTTAGCCCTTAGCAAAGGTGTGCACTTCGTATGCAATTTGCTGCTCCTGTTCGTCACCGTTTATTCC
CATCTGCTCCTGGTGGCTGCCGGATTGGAGGCACCATTTTTATACCTATACGCCCTCGTGTATTTTCTGC
AATCTATTAACTTCGTCCGCATTATCATGAGACTCTGGCTCTGTTGGAAGTGCAGGTCTAAAAATCCCTT
GTTATATGATGCCAACTACTTCCTGTGTTGGCACACTAACTGCTATGACTACTGTATTCCATACAATTCA
GTTACCTCCAGTATAGTGATCACATCTGGGGATGGTACGACTTCGCCTATTTCCGAGCATGACTATCAGA
TCGGCGGGTACACAGAAAAGTGGGAGAGCGGAGTCAAGGATTGCGTGGTGCTTCACTCCTATTTCACCAG
TGACTACTACCAGCTTTATAGCACACAACTTTCAACAGACACCGGCGTGGAGCATGTGACTTTTTTCATT
TATAATAAAATCGTTGATGAACCGGAGGAACACGTTCAGATACACACTATCGACGGCAGCTCTGGTGTCG
TCAACCCTGTTATGGAGCCCATTTACGATGAACCAACGACCACAACATCTGTACCTCTGGAAAACCTTTA
CTTTCAGTCGATGAGTGACAAAATCATTCATCTAACCGATGACTCCTTTGATACAGACGTGTTGAAGGCC
GATGGTGCGATACTGGTAGATTTCTGGGCTGAATGGTGTGGCCCGTGCAAGATGATCGCACCCATTCTGG
ACGAGATCGCCGACGAGTATCAAGGAAAATTAACTGTCGCTAAGCTTAATATAGATCAGAACCCAGGGAC
GGCACCTAAATACGGCATCAGGGGAATACCTACCCTCCTGCTCTTTAAGAATGGGGAAGTTGCCGCGACA
AAAGTGGGAGCCCTGTCTAAGGGCCAGCTAAAAGAGTTCTTGGACGCTAACCTGGCAGGTTCAGGCTCGG
GGCACATGCACCATCACCATCACCATAGCAGCGGGCTCGTGCCACGCGGCTAAGCTAGCTTGACTGACTG
AGATACAGCGTACCTTCAGCTCACAGACATGATAAGATACATTGATGAGTTTGGACAAACCACAACTAGA
ATGCAGTGAAAAAAATGCTTTATTTGTGAAATTTGTGATGCTATTGCTTTATTTGTAACCATTATAAGCT
GCAATAAACAAGTTAACAACAACAATTGCATTCATTTTATGTTTCAGGTTCAGGGGGAGGTGTGGGAGGT
TTTTTAAAGCAAGTAAAACCTCTACAAATGTGGTATTGGCCCATCTCTATCGGTATCGTAGCATAACCCC
TTGGGGCCTCTAAACGGGTCTTGAGGGGTTTTTTGTGCCCCTCGGGCCGGATTGCTATCTACCGGCATTG
GCGCAGAAAAAAATGCCTGATGCGACGCTGCGCGTCTTATACTCCCACATATGCCAGATTCAGCAACGGA
TACGGCTTCCCCAACTTGCCCACTTCCATACGTGTCCTCCTTACCAGAAATTTATCCTTAAGGTCGTCAG
CTATCCTGCAGGCGATCTCTCGATTTCGATCAAGACATTCCTTTAATGGTCTTTTCTGGACACCACTAGG
GGTCAGAAGTAGTTCATCAAACTTTCTTCCCTCCCTAATCTCATTGGTTACCTTGGGCTATCGAAACTTA
ATTAACCAGTCAAGTCAGCTACTTGGCGAGATCGACTTGTCTGGGTTTCGACTACGCTCAGAATTGCGTC
AGTCAAGTTCGATCTGGTCCTTGCTATTGCACCCGTTCTCCGATTACGAGTTTCATTTAAATCATGTGAG
CAAAAGGCCAGCAAAAGGCCAGGAACCGTAAAAAGGCCGCGTTGCTGGCGTTTTTCCATAGGCTCCGCCC
CCCTGACGAGCATCACAAAAATCGACGCTCAAGTCAGAGGTGGCGAAACCCGACAGGACTATAAAGATAC
CAGGCGTTTCCCCCTGGAAGCTCCCTCGTGCGCTCTCCTGTTCCGACCCTGCCGCTTACCGGATACCTGT
CCGCCTTTCTCCCTTCGGGAAGCGTGGCGCTTTCTCATAGCTCACGCTGTAGGTATCTCAGTTCGGTGTA
GGTCGTTCGCTCCAAGCTGGGCTGTGTGCACGAACCCCCCGTTCAGCCCGACCGCTGCGCCTTATCCGGT
AACTATCGTCTTGAGTCCAACCCGGTAAGACACGACTTATCGCCACTGGCAGCAGCCACTGGTAACAGGA
TTAGCAGAGCGAGGTATGTAGGCGGTGCTACAGAGTTCTTGAAGTGGTGGCCTAACTACGGCTACACTAG
AAGAACAGTATTTGGTATCTGCGCTCTGCTGAAGCCAGTTACCTTCGGAAAAAGAGTTGGTAGCTCTTGA
TCCGGCAAACAAACCACCGCTGGTAGCGGTGGTTTTTTTGTTTGCAAGCAGCAGATTACGCGCAGAAAAA
AAGGATCTCAAGAAGATCCTTTGATCTTTTCTACGGGGTCTGACGCTCAGTGGAACGAAAACTCACGTTA
AGGGATTTTGGTCATGAGATTATCAAAAAGGATCTTCACCTAGATCCTTTTAAATTAAAAATGAAGTTTT
AAATCAATCTAAAGTATATATGAGTAAACTTGGTCTGACAGTTACCAATGCTTAATCAGTGAGGCACCTA
TCTCAGCGATCTGTCTATTTCGTTCATCCATAGTTGCATTTAAATTTCCGAACTCTCCAAGGCCCTCGTC
GGAAAATCTTCAAACCTTTCGTCCGATCCATCTTGCAGGCTACCTCTCGAACGAACTATCGCAAGTCTCT
TGGCCGGCCTTGCGCCTTGGCTATTGCTTGGCAGCGCCTATCGCCAGGTATTACTCCAATCCCGAATATC
CGAGATCGGGATCACCCGAGAGAAGTTCAACCTACATCCTCAATCCCGATCTATCCGAGATCCGAGGAAT
ATCGAAATCGGGGCGCGCCTGGTGTACCGAGAACGATCCTCTCAGTGCGAGTCTCGACGATCCATATCGT
TGCTTGGCAGTCAGCCAGTCGGAATCCAGCTTGGGACCCAGGAAGTCCAATCGTCAGATATTGTACTCAA
GCCTGGTCACGGCAGCGTACCGATCTGTTTAAACCTAGATATTGATAGTCTGATCGGTCAACGTATAATC
GAGTCCTAGCTTTTGCAAACATCTATCAAGAGACAGGATCAGCAGGAGGCTTTCGCATGAGTATTCAACA
TTTCCGTGTCGCCCTTATTCCCTTTTTTGCGGCATTTTGCCTTCCTGTTTTTGCTCACCCAGAAACGCTG
GTGAAAGTAAAAGATGCTGAAGATCAGTTGGGTGCGCGAGTGGGTTACATCGAACTGGATCTCAACAGCG
GTAAGATCCTTGAGAGTTTTCGCCCCGAAGAACGCTTTCCAATGATGAGCACTTTTAAAGTTCTGCTATG
TGGCGCGGTATTATCCCGTATTGACGCCGGGCAAGAGCAACTCGGTCGCCGCATACACTATTCTCAGAAT
GACTTGGTTGAGTATTCACCAGTCACAGAAAAGCATCTTACGGATGGCATGACAGTAAGAGAATTATGCA
GTGCTGCCATAACCATGAGTGATAACACTGCGGCCAACTTACTTCTGACAACGATTGGAGGACCGAAGGA
GCTAACCGCTTTTTTGCACAACATGGGGGATCATGTAACTCGCCTTGATCGTTGGGAACCGGAGCTGAAT
GAAGCCATACCAAACGACGAGCGTGACACCACGATGCCTGTAGCAATGGCAACAACCTTGCGTAAACTAT
TAACTGGCGAACTACTTACTCTAGCTTCCCGGCAACAGTTGATAGACTGGATGGAGGCGGATAAAGTTGC
AGGACCACTTCTGCGCTCGGCCCTTCCGGCTGGCTGGTTTATTGCTGATAAATCTGGAGCCGGTGAGCGT
GGGTCTCGCGGTATCATTGCAGCACTGGGGCCAGATGGTAAGCCCTCCCGTATCGTAGTTATCTACACGA
CGGGGAGTCAGGCAACTATGGATGAACGAAATAGACAGATCGCTGAGATAGGTGCCTCACTGATTAAGCA
TTGGTAACCGATTCTAGGTGCATTGGCGCAGAAAAAAATGCCTGATGCGACGCTGCGCGTCTTATACTCC
CACATATGCCAGATTCAGCAACGGATACGGCTTCCCCAACTTGCCCACTTCCATACGTGTCCTCCTTACC
AGAAATTTATCCTTAAGATCCCGAATCGTTTAAACTCGACTCTGGCTCTATCGAATCTCCGTCGTTTCGA
GCTTACGCGAACAGCCGTGGCGCTCATTTGCTCGTCGGGCATCGAATCTCGTCAGCTATCGTCAGCTTAC
CTTTTTGGCAGCGATCGCGGCTCCCGACATCTTGGACCATTAGCTCCACAGGTATCTTCTTCCCTCTAGT
GGTCATAACAGCAGCTTCAGCTACCTCTCAATTCAAAAAACCCCTCAAGACCCGTTTAGAGGCCCCAAGG
GGTTATGCTATCAATCGTTGCGTTACACACACAAAAAACCAACACACATCCATCTTCGATGGATAGCGAT
TTTATTATCTAACTGCTGATCGAGTGTAGCCAGATCTAGTAATCAATTACGGGGTCATTAGTTCATAGCC
CATATATGGAGTTCCGCGTTACATAACTTACGGTAAATGGCCCGCCTGGCTGACCGCCCAACGACCCCCG
CCCATTGACGTCAATAATGACGTATGTTCCCATAGTAACGCCAATAGGGACTTTCCATTGACGTCAATGG
GTGGAGTATTTACGGTAAACTGCCCACTTGGCAGTACATCAAGTGTATCATATGCCAAGTACGCCCCCTA
TTGACGTCAATGACGGTAAATGGCCCGCCTGGCATTATGCCCAGTACATGACCTTATGGGACTTTCCTAC
TTGGCAGTACATCTACGTATTAGTCATCGCTATTACCATGCTGATGCGGTTTTGGCAGTACATCAATGGG
CGTGGATAGCGGTTTGACTCACGGGGATTTCCAAGTCTCCACCCCATTGACGTCAATGGGAGTTTGTTTT
GGCACCAAAATCAACGGGACTTTCCAAAATGTCGTAACAACTCCGCCCCATTGACGCAAATGGGCGGTAG
GCGTGTACGGTGGGAGGTCTATATAAGCAGAGCTGGTTTAGTGAACCGTCAGATCAGATCTTTGTCGATC
CTACCATCCACTCGACACACCCGCCAGCGGCCGC
